>Addgene plasmid #104029 | pEB2-2ndVal Katushka | addgene full sequence | sequence record 200538 | Addgene NGS Result
TGGCAATTCCGACGTCTAAGAAACCATTATTATCATGACATTAACCTATAAAAATAGGCGTATCACGAGG
CCCTTTCGTCTTCACCACAGCTAACACCACGTCGTCCCTATCTGCTGCCCTAGGTCTATGAGTGGTTGCT
GGATAACTTTACGGGCATGCATAAGGCTCGTATGATATATTCAGGGAGACCACAACGGTTTCCCTCTACA
AATAATTTTGTTTAACTTTTCTAGATTTAAGAAGGAGATATACATATGGTGTCTGTGCTGATTACCGAGA
ACATGCACATGAAGCTGTACATGGAGGGCACCGTGAACGACCACCACTTCAAGTGCACATCCGAGGGCGA
AGGCAAGCCCTACGAGGGCACCCAGACCATGAAGATCAAGGTGGTCGAGGGCGGCCCTTTACCCTTCGCC
TTCGACATCCTGGCTACCAGCTTCATGTACGGCAGCAAGACCTTCATCAACCACACCCAGGGCATCCCCG
ACTTCTTTAAGCAGTCCTTCCCTGAGGGCTTCACATGGGAGAGAATCACCACATACGAAGACGGGGGCGT
GCTGACCGCTACCCAGGACACCAGCCTGCAGAACGGCTGCCTGATCTACAACGTCAAGATCAACGGGGTG
AACTTCCCATCCAACGGCCCTGTGATGCAGAAGAAAACACTGGGCTGGGAGGCCAGCACCGAGATGCTGT
ACCCCGCTGACAGCGGCCTGAGGGGCCACAGCCAGATGGCCCTGAAGTTAGTGGGCGGGGGCTACCTGCA
CTGCAGCTTGAAGACCACATACAGATCCAAGAAACCCGCTAAGAACTTGAAGATGCCCGGCTTCTACTTC
GTGGACAGGAGACTGGAAAGAATCAAGGAGGCCGACAAAGAGACCTACGTCGAGCAGCACGAGATGGCTG
TGGCCAGGTACTGCGACCTGCCTAGCAAACTGGGGCACAGCTAAATGTCCAGACCTGCAGGCATGCAAGC
TCTAGAGGCATCAAATAAAACGAAAGGCTCAGTCGAAAGACTGGGCCTTTCGTTTTATCTGTTGAAATGC
ACCAAAAACTCGTAAAAGCTCTGATGTATCTATCTTTTTTACACCGTTTTCATCTGTGCATATGGACAGT
TTTCCCTTTGATATCTAACGGTGAACAGTTGTTCTACTTTTGTTTGTTAGTCTTGATGCTTCACTGATAG
ATACAAGAGCCATAAGAACCTCAGATCCTTCCGTATTTAGCCAGTATGTTCTCTAGTGTGGTTCGTTGTT
TTTGCGTGAGCCATGAGAACGAACCATTGAGATCATGCTTACTTTGCATGTCACTCAAAAATTTTGCCTC
AAAACTGGTGAGCTGAATTTTTGCAGTTAAAGCATCGTGTAGTGTTTTTCTTAGTCCGTTACGTAGGTAG
GAATCTGATGTAATGGTTGTTGGTATTTTGTCACCATTCATTTTTATCTGGTTGTTCTCAAGTTCGGTTA
CGAGATCCATTTGTCTATCTAGTTCAACTTGGAAAATCAACGTATCAGTCGGGCGGCCTCGCTTATCAAC
CACCAATTTCATATTGCTGTAAGTGTTTAAATCTTTACTTATTGGTTTCAAAACCCATTGGTTAAGCCTT
TTAAACTCATGGTAGTTATTTTCAAGCATTAACATGAACTTAAATTCATCAAGGCTAATCTCTATATTTG
CCTTGTGAGTTTTCTTTTGTGTTAGTTCTTTTAATAACCACTCATAAATCCTCATAGAGTATTTGTTTTC
AAAAGACTTAACATGTTCCAGATTATATTTTATGAATTTTTTTAACTGGAAAAGATAAGGCAATATCTCT
TCACTAAAAACTAATTCTAATTTTTCGCTTGAGAACTTGGCATAGTTTGTCCACTGGAAAATCTCAAAGC
CTTTAACCAAAGGATTCCTGATTTCCACAGTTCTCGTCATCAGCTCTCTGGTTGCTTTAGCTAATACACC
ATAAGCATTTTCCCTACTGATGTTCATCATCTGAGCGTATTGGTTATAAGTGAACGATACCGTCCGTTCT
TTCCTTGTAGGGTTTTCAATCGTGGGGTTGAGTAGTGCCACACAGCATAAAATTAGCTTGGTTTCATGCT
CCGTTAAGTCATAGCGACTAATCGCTAGTTCATTTGCTTTGAAAACAACTAATTCAGACATACATCTCAA
TTGGTCTAGGTGATTTTAATCACTATACCAATTGAGATGGGCTAGTCAATGATAATTACTAGTCCTTTTC
CTTTGAGTTGTGGGTATCTGTAAATTCTGCTAGACCTTTGCTGGAAAACTTGTAAATTCTGCTAGACCCT
CTGTAAATTCCGCTAGACCTTTGTGTGTTTTTTTTGTTTATATTCAAGTGGTTATAATTTATAGAATAAA
GAAAGAATAAAAAAAGATAAAAAGAATAGATCCCAGCCCTGTGTATAACTCACTACTTTAGTCAGTTCCG
CAGTATTACAAAAGGATGTCGCAAACGCTGTTTGCTCCTCTACAAAACAGACCTTAAAACCCTAAAGGCT
TAAGTAGCACCCTCGCAAGCTCGGGCAAATCGCTGAATATTCCTTTTGTCTCCGACCATCAGGCACCTGA
GTCGCTGTCTTTTTCGTGACATTCAGTTCGCTGCGCTCACGGCTCTGGCAGTGAATGGGGGTAAATGGCA
CTACAGGCGCCTTTTATGGATTCATGCAAGGAAACTACCCATAATACAAGAAAAGCCCGTCACGGGCTTC
TCAGGGCGTTTTATGGCGGGTCTGCTATGTGGTGCTATCTGACTTTTTGCTGTTCAGCAGTTCCTGCCCT
CTGATTTTCCAGTCTGACCACTTCGGATTATCCCGTGACAGGTCATTCAGACTGGCTAATGCACCCAGTA
AGGCAGCGGTATCATCAACAGGCTTACCCGTCTTACTGTCAACCAGACCCGCCAGGATTCTCATGCATAA
AAAACGCCCGGCGGCAACCGAGCGTTCTGAATTAATTAATCATCGCGACTGCAGAGATCCCAGAGTCCTT
ATTAGAAGAACTCGTCAAGAAGGCGATAGAAGGCGATGCGCTGCGAATCGGGAGCGGCGATACCGTAAAG
CACGAGGAAGCGGTCAGCCCATTCGCCGCCAAGCTCTTCAGCAATATCACGGGTAGCCAACGCTATGTCC
TGATAGCGGTCCGCCACACCCAGCCGGCCACAGTCGATGAATCCAGAAAAGCGGCCATTTTCCACCATGA
TATTCGGCAAGCAGGCATCGCCATGGGTCACGACGAGATCCTCGCCGTCGGGCATGCGCGCCTTGAGCCT
GGCGAACAGTTCGGCTGGCGCGAGCCCCTGATGCTCTTCGTCCAGATCATCCTGATCGACAAGACCGGCT
TCCATCCGAGTACGTGCTCGCTCGATGCGATGTTTCGCTTGGTGGTCGAATGGGCAGGTAGCCGGATCAA
GCGTATGCAGCCGCCGCATTGCATCAGCCATGATGGATACTTTCTCGGCAGGAGCAAGGTGAGATGACAG
GAGATCCTGCCCCGGCACTTCGCCCAATAGCAGCCAGTCCCTTCCCGCTTCAGTGACAACGTCGAGCACA
GCTGCGCAAGGAACGCCCGTCGTGGCCAGCCACGATAGCCGCGCTGCCTCGTCCTGCAGTTCATTCAGGG
CACCGGACAGGTCGGTCTTGACAAAAAGAACCGGGCGCCCCTGCGCTGACAGCCGGAACACGGCGGCATC
AGAGCAGCCGATTGTCTGTTGTGCCCAGTCATAGCCGAATAGCCTCTCCACCCAAGCGGCCGGAGAACCT
GCGTGCAATCCATCTTGTTCAATCATGCGAAACGATCCTCATCCTGTCTCTTGATCAGATCTTGATCCCC
TGCGCCATCAGATCCTTGGCGGCAAGAAAGCCATCCAGTTTACTTTGCAGGGCTTCCCAACCTTACCAGA
GGGCGCCCCAGC
Features (pLannotate 1.2.2; 8 found; start..end, strand, type, name):
    262..951     +  CDS            Katushka: Katushka is a basic (constitutively fluorescent) red fluorescent protein published in 2007, derived from Entacmaea quadricolor. It is reported to be a rapidly-maturing dimer.
    962..981     +  misc_feature   MCS (fragment): pUC18/19 multiple cloning site
    992..1038    +  terminator     rrnB T1 terminator: transcription terminator T1 from the E. coli rrnB gene
   1211..2161    -  CDS            Rep101: RepA protein needed for replication with the pSC101 origin; rep101
   2209..2431    -  rep_origin     pSC101 ori: low-copy replication origin that requires the Rep101 protein
   2937..2971    -  terminator     lambda t0 terminator: minimal transcription terminator from phage lambda (Scholtissek and Grosse, 1987)
   3015..3806    -  CDS            neo: KKA2_KLEPN - Also known as kan, nptII. Experimental evidence at protein level: Swiss-Prot protein existence level 1. Resistance to kanamycin, neomycin, paromomycin, ribostamycin, butirosin and gentamicin B. From Klebsiella pneumoniae.
   3838..25      -  CDS            tnpA (fragment) (across the origin): TN5P_ECOLX - Also known as tnp. Experimental evidence at protein level: Swiss-Prot protein existence level 1. Mediates transposition of transposon Tn5 by a 'cut and paste' mechanism. First, the monomeric transposase binds the 19 bp inverted DNA repeats flanking the transposon. Then, dimerization of the DNA- bound transposase creates a synaptic DNA complex. After nicking of the first DNA strand, excision of the transposon proceeds through a series of intermediates. The transposase then mediates the insertion of the transposon at a new site by strand transfer. The activity of the wild- type tran
