[The description below was written by a language model from this plasmid's Addgene catalogue record and pLannotate feature annotations shown in this document.]
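Description:
pEB2-2ndVal Katushka is a low-copy bacterial expression plasmid built on the pEB2 backbone for constitutive production of a far-red/red fluorescent protein in Escherichia coli; the recorded growth strain is MG1655. It replicates from the pSC101 origin, which depends on the plasmid-encoded Rep101 (RepA) protein and accounts for the low copy number. Selection is by kanamycin through a Tn5-derived neo/nptII aminoglycoside phosphotransferase gene, which is followed by a minimal lambda t0 terminator. A short fragment annotated as Tn5 transposase lies beside the resistance gene and is most likely a non-functional remnant carried over with the kanamycin cassette. The catalogue lists a total size of 3,923 bp, whereas the sequenced record is 3,932 nt, a small discrepancy that the record does not explain.

The payload is a synthetic 699 bp coding sequence for Katushka, a constitutively fluorescent, rapidly maturing dimeric red protein derived from Entacmaea quadricolor, modified by the insertion of a valine codon at the second position. According to the catalogue it is driven by the proC promoter, although this promoter is not annotated in the feature table. The coding sequence is followed by a small fragment of a pUC-type multiple cloning site and the rrnB T1 transcription terminator, which insulates the reporter from the downstream replication functions. The insert was assembled by Gibson cloning. The plasmid belongs to a collection used for the systematic comparison of fluorescent protein maturation times in living bacterial cells, where a common low-copy backbone and promoter allow different reporters to be measured under equivalent expression conditions.
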