Addgene plasmid #104029: pEB2-2ndVal Katushka
Purpose: Plasmid encoding 2ndVal Katushka
Depositing lab: Philippe Cluzel. Depositing organization: Harvard University. Publication: Systematic characterization of maturation time of fluorescent proteins in living cells. Balleza E, Kim JM, Cluzel P. Nat Methods. 2018 Jan;15(1):47-51. doi: 10.1038/nmeth.4509. Epub 2017 Nov 20. PubMed 29320486.
Backbone
  Vector backbone: pEB2
  Backbone size w/o insert (bp): 3224
  Total vector size (bp): 3923
  Modifications to backbone: See "Notes On Plasmids In This Collection"
  Vector type: Bacterial Expression ; Low copy
Growth in bacteria
  Bacterial resistance: Kanamycin, 50 μg/mL
  Growth temperature: 37°C
  Growth strain: MG1655
  Copy number: Low Copy
Gene/Insert
  Gene/Insert name: 2ndVal Katushka
  Species: Synthetic
  Insert size (bp): 699
  Mutation: Katushka with valine inserted in 2nd position
  Promoter: proC
  Cloning method: Gibson Cloning
  Sequencing primers: 5′ GCGTATCACGAGGCCCTTTC; 3′ AAAGGGAAAACTGTCCATATGCAC
Terms and licenses: Academic/Nonprofit Terms; Industry Terms: Not Available to Industry
Depositor comments: This is a version of Katushka with a valine inserted in the second position. Please see "Notes On Plasmids In This Collection" document for further details and references.
How to cite: pEB2-2ndVal Katushka was a gift from Philippe Cluzel (Addgene plasmid # 104029 ; http://n2t.net/addgene:104029 ; RRID:Addgene_104029)
